Addgene plasmid #65121: pYTK014
Purpose: Encodes pTEF2 as a Type 2 part to be used in the Dueber YTK system
Depositing lab: John Dueber. Depositing organization: University of California, Berkeley. Publication: A Highly Characterized Yeast Toolkit for Modular, Multipart Assembly. Lee ME, DeLoache WC, Cervantes B, Dueber JE. ACS Synth Biol. 2015 Apr 14. 10.1021/sb500366v PubMed 25871405.
Backbone
  Vector backbone: pYTK001
  Vector type: Bacterial Expression
Growth in bacteria
  Bacterial resistance: Chloramphenicol, 25 μg/mL
  Growth temperature: 37°C
  Growth strain: DH10B
  Copy number: High Copy
Gene/Insert
  Gene/Insert name: pTEF2
  Species: S. cerevisiae (budding yeast)
  Cloning method: Restriction Enzyme; 5′ cloning site BsmBI (destroyed during cloning); 3′ cloning site BsmBI (destroyed during cloning)
Terms and licenses: Academic/Nonprofit Terms; Industry Terms: Not Available to Industry
Depositor comments: Type 2 parts are promoters in the Dueber YTK. For more information, please visit the supplemental information in PMID:25871405.
How to cite: pYTK014 was a gift from John Dueber (Addgene plasmid # 65121 ; http://n2t.net/addgene:65121 ; RRID:Addgene_65121)
