[The description below was written by a language model from this plasmid's Addgene catalogue record and pLannotate feature annotations shown in this document.]
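Description:
pYTK014 is a small (about 2.4 kb) part-storage plasmid from the Dueber Yeast Toolkit (YTK), a modular, multipart assembly system for building Saccharomyces cerevisiae expression constructs. It is built on the pYTK001 part entry vector and is catalogued as a bacterial vector, because its role is to be propagated in E. coli rather than to function directly in yeast. It has no yeast origin or yeast selection marker in the annotated features. Replication relies on a high-copy ColE1/pUC-type origin. Selection uses chloramphenicol resistance, supplied by the cat gene under its native cat promoter and followed by a phage lambda t0 terminator.

The payload is pTEF2, the promoter of the S. cerevisiae TEF2 gene, stored as a Type 2 part, which is the promoter position in the toolkit's scheme. The promoter was inserted into the entry vector through BsmBI sites that were destroyed in the process, as is usual for Type IIS (Golden Gate-style) cloning. As a toolkit part, it is meant to be combined with parts of the other types, such as coding sequences and terminators, to assemble yeast transcription units.

The automated feature table does not label the TEF2 promoter itself. The only hit in the insert region is a 16-nt match called a LEU2 promoter fragment, which is probably a short chance similarity and not a real LEU2 element. The unannotated span upstream of the lambda t0 terminator presumably holds the pTEF2 insert, although the record does not give its exact boundaries or flanking assembly overhangs.
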