Features (pLannotate 1.2.2; 5 found; start..end, strand, type, name):
    134..149     +  promoter       LEU2 promoter (fragment): S. cerevisiae LEU2
    736..770     -  terminator     lambda t0 terminator: minimal transcription terminator from phage lambda (Scholtissek and Grosse, 1987)
    844..1500    -  CDS            cat: CAT_ECOLX - Experimental evidence at protein level: Swiss-Prot protein existence level 1. This enzyme is an effector of chloramphenicol resistance in bacteria. From Escherichia coli. This protein is used as a marker in many commonly used cloning vectors, such as pACYC184.
   1501..1598    -  promoter       cat promoter: promoter of the E. coli cat gene encoding chloramphenicol acetyltransferase
   1682..2270    +  rep_origin     ori: high-copy-number ColE1/pMB1/pBR322/pUC origin of replication
>Addgene plasmid #65121 | pYTK014 | depositor full sequence | sequence record 110174 | Full Sequence
TCGGTCTCAAACGTTGATAGGTCAAGATCAATGTAAACAATTACTTTGTTATGTAGAGTTTTTTTAGCTA
CCTATATTCCACCATAACATCAATCATGCGGTTGCTGGTGTATTTACCAATAATGTTTAATGTATATATA
TATATATATATATGGGGCCGTATACTTACATATAGTAGATGTCAAGCGTAGGCGCTTCCCCTGCCGGCTG
TGAGGGCGCCATAACCAAGGTATCTATAGACCGCCAATCAGCAAACTACCTCCGTACATTCATGTTGCAC
CCACACATTTATACACCCAGACCGCGACAAATTACCCATAAGGTTGTTTGTGACGGCGTCGTACAAGAGA
ACGTGGGAACTTTTTAGGCTCACCAAAAAAGAAAGAAAAAATACGAGTTGCTGACAGAAGCCTCAAGAAA
AAAAAAATTCTTCTTCGACTATGCTGGAGGCAGAGATGATCGAGCCGGTAGTTAACTATATATAGCTAAA
TTGGTTCCATCACCTTCTTTTCTGGTGTCGCTCCTTCTAGTGCTATTTCTGGCTTTTCCTATTTTTTTTT
TTCCATTTTTCTTTCTCTCTTTCTAATATATAAATTCTCTTGCATTTTCTATTTTTCTCTCTATCTATTC
TACTTGTTTATTCCCTTCAAGGTTTTTTTTTAAGGAGTACTTGTTTTTAGAATATACGGTCAACGAACTA
TAATTAACTAAACAGATCTATGTGAGACCAGACCAATAAAAAACGCCCGGCGGCAACCGAGCGTTCTGAA
CAAATCCAGATGGAGTTCTGAGGTCATTACTGGATCTATCAACAGGAGTCCAAGCGAGCTCGATATCAAA
TTACGCCCCGCCCTGCCACTCATCGCAGTACTGTTGTAATTCATTAAGCATTCTGCCGACATGGAAGCCA
TCACAAACGGCATGATGAACCTGAATCGCCAGCGGCATCAGCACCTTGTCGCCTTGCGTATAATATTTGC
CCATGGTGAAAACGGGGGCGAAGAAGTTGTCCATATTGGCCACGTTTAAATCAAAACTGGTGAAACTCAC
CCAGGGATTGGCTGAAACGAAAAACATATTCTCAATAAACCCTTTAGGGAAATAGGCCAGGTTTTCACCG
TAACACGCCACATCTTGCGAATATATGTGTAGAAACTGCCGGAAATCGTCGTGGTATTCACTCCAGAGCG
ATGAAAACGTTTCAGTTTGCTCATGGAAAACGGTGTAACAAGGGTGAACACTATCCCATATCACCAGCTC
ACCGTCTTTCATTGCCATACGAAATTCCGGATGAGCATTCATCAGGCGGGCAAGAATGTGAATAAAGGCC
GGATAAAACTTGTGCTTATTTTTCTTTACGGTCTTTAAAAAGGCCGTAATATCCAGCTGAACGGTCTGGT
TATAGGTACATTGAGCAACTGACTGAAATGCCTCAAAATGTTCTTTACGATGCCATTGGGATATATCAAC
GGTGGTATATCCAGTGATTTTTTTCTCCATTTTAGCTTCCTTAGCTCCTGAAAATCTCGATAACTCAAAA
AATACGCCCGGTAGTGATCTTATTTCATTATGGTGAAAGTTGGAACCTCTTACGTGCCCGATCAATCATG
ACCAAAATCCCTTAACGTGAGTTTTCGTTCCACTGAGCGTCAGACCCCGTAGAAAAGATCAAAGGATCTT
CTTGAGATCCTTTTTTTCTGCGCGTAATCTGCTGCTTGCAAACAAAAAAACCACCGCTACCAGCGGTGGT
TTGTTTGCCGGATCAAGAGCTACCAACTCTTTTTCCGAAGGTAACTGGCTTCAGCAGAGCGCAGATACCA
AATACTGTTCTTCTAGTGTAGCCGTAGTTAGGCCACCACTTCAAGAACTCTGTAGCACCGCCTACATACC
TCGCTCTGCTAATCCTGTTACCAGTGGCTGCTGCCAGTGGCGATAAGTCGTGTCTTACCGGGTTGGACTC
AAGACGATAGTTACCGGATAAGGCGCAGCGGTCGGGCTGAACGGGGGGTTCGTGCACACAGCCCAGCTTG
GAGCGAACGACCTACACCGAACTGAGATACCTACAGCGTGAGCTATGAGAAAGCGCCACGCTTCCCGAAG
GGAGAAAGGCGGACAGGTATCCGGTAAGCGGCAGGGTCGGAACAGGAGAGCGCACGAGGGAGCTTCCAGG
GGGAAACGCCTGGTATCTTTATAGTCCTGTCGGGTTTCGCCACCTCTGACTTGAGCGTCGATTTTTGTGA
TGCTCGTCAGGGGGGCGGAGCCTATGGAAAAACGCCAGCAACGCGGCCTTTTTACGGTTCCTGGCCTTTT
GCTGGCCTTTTGCTCACATGTTCTTTCCTGCGTTATCCCCTGATTCTGTGGATAACCGTAG
