>Addgene plasmid #65121 | pYTK014 | addgene partial sequence | sequence record 111903 | pRS414-R 5'-CACCTCTGACTTGAGCGTCG-3'
GGGGGCGGAGCCTATGGAAAAACGCCAGCAACGCGGCCTTTTTACGGTTCCTGGCCTTTTGCTGGCCTTT
TGCTCACATGTTCTTTCCTGCGTTATCCCCTGATTCTGTGGATAACCGTAGTCGGTCTCAAACGTTGATA
GGTCAAGATCAATGTAAACAATTACTTTGTTATGTAGAGTTTTTTTAGCTACCTATATTCCACCATAACA
TCAATCATGCGGTTGCTGGTGTATTTACCAATAATGTTTAATGTATATATATATATATATATATGGGGCC
GTATACTTACATATAGTAGATGTCAAGCGTAGGCGCTTCCCCTGCCGGCTGTGAGGGCGCCATAACCAAG
GTATCTATAGACCGCCAATCAGCAAACTACCTCCGTACATTCATGTTGCACCCACACATTTATACACCCA
GACCGCGACAAATTACCCATAAGGTTGTTTGTGACGGCGTCGTACAAGAGAACGTGGGAACTTTTTAGGC
TCACCAAAAAAGAAAGAAAAAATACGAGTTGCTGACAGAAGCCTCAAGAAAAAAAAAATTCTTCTTCGAC
TATGCTGGAGGCAGAGATGATCGAGCCGGTAGTTAACTATATA
