>Addgene plasmid #65121 | pYTK014 | addgene partial sequence | sequence record 112406 | CAT-F 5'-GTTTGTGATGGCTTCCATGTC-3'
ACAGTACTGCGATGAGTGGCAGGGCGGGGCGTAATTTGATATCGAGCTCGCTTGGACTCCTGTTGATAGA
TCCAGTAATGACCTCAGAACTCCATCTGGATTTGTTCAGAACGCTCGGTTGCCGCCGGGCGTTTTTTATT
GGTCTGGTCTCACATAGATCTGTTTAGTTAATTATAGTTCGTTGACCGTATATTCTAAAAACAAGTACTC
CTTAAAAAAAAACCTTGAAGGGAATAAACAAGTAGAATAGATAGAGAGAAAAATAGAAAATGCAAGAGAA
TTTATATATTAGAAAGAGAGAAAGAAAAATGGAAAAAAAAAAATAGGAAAAGCCAGAAATAGCACTAGAA
GGAGCGACACCAGAAAAGAAGGTGATGGAACCAATTTAGCTATATATAGTTAACTACCGGCTCGATCATC
TCTGCCTCCAGCATAGTCGAAGAAGAATTTTTTTTTTCTTGAGGCTTCTGTCAGCAACTCGTATTTTTTC
TTTCTTTTTTGGTGAGCCTAAAAAGTTCCCACGTTCTCTTGTACGACGCCGTCACAAACAACCTTATGGG
TAATTTGTCGCGGTCTGGGTGTATAAATGTGTGGGTGCAACATGAATGTACGGAGGTAGTTTGCTGATTG
GCGGTCTATAGATACCTTGGTTATGGCGCCCTCACAGCCGGCAGGGGAAGCGCCTACGCTTGACATCTAC
TATATGTAAGTATACGGCCCCATATATATATATATATATATACATTAAACATTATTGGTAAATACACCAG
CAACCGCATGATTGATGTTATGGTGGAATATAGGTAGCTAAAAAAACTCTACATAACAAAGT
